>Addgene plasmid #39641 | KHBD00546 | depositor partial sequence | sequence record 50081 | KHBD00546 sequence 1425 bps
ATGCTGCAGAATCCTTCCAAATATCACGCAAATCCCTTGTCGCACTTCCTGGCATTGCATAACACACAAG
CCAGTGGCGGCGGCAGCGGCGGGGGATCGTCGGTCGCCGGACTTGGAGGTTTGGGTGGGGGCATTCATGC
ACATGGTCAACCGCATCATGCAGCGCTGGCAGCGGCTGCAGCAGCGGCGGTCGCTGTCTCGGCGGGTCAG
AGTTCATACCAAATGGAGCACCAGCAGCAGCATCATCAGTTGCAGCAGCAGCAGCAGCAGCAGCAACATC
ATCATCATCAGCAGCTGCACACCCACCACCAGGATGGCCACCACCCACACCCACCGACACCCACCACCGG
CAACAACAACAACAACAGCAGTAGCAGCAGCAACAGCAGCAGCCACAACAGCAACAGCAACCACCGGGAA
CAGTTGGCGGCGGCGGCAGCCACTGCGACGTCGCACGCGCAGCTCATCGAGGCGGCAGCGGCGCATTCCT
CCCTCGACGTGGGCAAGTCCTTTACCATCGCCGCCATTTTGGGCCTGCAGAGCCAGCGCAAGGACTACAA
CAATGCCATCAATCTCTCCCTGCACGACAACAACAACATCATCGGTGACGACAACAACAAGTGCTACACG
AGCAACCCCAACAACAACAACAACAACAACAATAACGGCGGCAGCAACAGTGGCAACAACAACAGCAGCC
CGAGTGTAAACAACTTCAATTGTGATAGTGTCGCCGGTAATGGACGTTACCTGCACGGCGGACACCAGCA
TCCGCATCCGCACCAGGCGGGATTTGCAGCGGTTGCCGCCGCCGTCGGAGCAGCTCCCTCCGCCCTGCAG
AGCCTGCAGCAGCTCCACCAGCAACACCACGCTCAGCAGCAGGCCACCCTGAGCTTTCAGCGGGAAAAAC
TCAAGTCGGATTCTCACAAGAAGAGCGCACTGAAGAACAAGCGCGTCCGGACAATCTTCACGCCGGAGCA
GTTGGAGTGCCTGGAGGCGGAGTTCGAGCGCCAGCAGTACATGGTCGGCCCGGAGCGGCTCTACTTGGCA
CACACCCTAAAGTTAACGGAGGCTCAGGTGAAGGTGTGGTTCCAGAATAGGCGGATCAAGTGGCGCAAGC
ACCACTTGGAACTGACACAACAACGGCTGGCATTGATAAGGCAAACTCAACTGCCAGGTACATCGTTATT
GGGCAATCAAGTATCCGTGTCGGCCAATGCGGCCCATTCTGTGTCCACGGAACGCACAAACGGATGCAGT
GCAGCCTCGCCCAGCCTGCAGGAGGAGGACAACGAGGATAGCAAGCACTCGCTGTCGCTTTCGGGCGCAT
TACCGCCGTTGAGTCGAGCGCAGTCCGAGTCGGATTTGTCCATCTGTAACGATTCCCTGGACGGCGACAG
CCTCATGGACGGCAGCGAGGAGGCC
