>Addgene plasmid #39641 | KHBD00546 | addgene partial sequence | sequence record 52457 | M13-F20 5'-TGTAAAACGACGGCCAGT-3'
GATTTTATTTTGACTGATAGTGACCTGTTCGTTGCAACAAATTGATGAGCAATGCTTTTTTATAATGCCA
ACTTTGTACAAAAAAGTTGGCACCATGCTGCAGAATCCTTCCAAATATCACGCAAATCCCTTGTCGCACT
TCCTGGCATTGCATAACACACAAGCCAGTGGCGGCGGCAGCGGCGGGGGATCGTCGGTCGCCGGACTTGG
AGGTTTGGGTGGGGGCATTCATGCACATGGTCAACCGCATCATGCAGCGCTGGCAGCGGCTGCAGCAGCG
GCGGTCGCTGTCTCGGCGGGTCAGAGTTCATACCAAATGGAGCACCAGCAGCAGCATCATCAGTTGCAGC
AGCAGCAGCAGCAGCAGCAACATCATCATCATCAGCAGCTGCACACCCACCACCAGGATGGCCACCACCC
ACACCCACCGACACCCACCACCGGCAACAACAACAACAACAGCAGTAGCAGCAGCAACAGCAGCAGCCAC
AACAGCAACAGCAACCACCGGGAACAGTTGGCGGCGGCGGCAGCCACTGCGACGTCGCACGCGCAGCTCA
TCGAGGCGGCAGCGGCGCATTCCTCCCTCGACGTGGGCAAGTCCTTTACCATCGCCGCCATTTTGGGCCT
GCAGAGCCAGCGCAAGGACTACAACAATGCCATCAATCTCTCCCTGCACGACAACAACAACATCATCGGT
GACGACAACAACAAGTGCTACACGAGCAACCCCAACAACAACAACAACAACAACAATAACGGCGGCAGCA
ACAGTGGCAACAACAACAGCAGCCCGAGTGTAAACAACTTCA
