[The description below was written by a language model from this plasmid's Addgene catalogue record.]
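Description:
KHBD00546 is a Gateway entry clone built in the pDONR221 backbone (Invitrogen), carrying the open reading frame of the Drosophila melanogaster gene CG18599 (FBgn0038592) as an insert of about 1.4 kb. It is a bacterial cloning plasmid rather than an expression construct. It is maintained at high copy in standard E. coli strains such as DH5alpha and selected with kanamycin. No feature table accompanies the record, so individual elements such as the replication origin are not itemised. The insert was introduced by Gateway recombination, which in a pDONR-derived clone normally leaves the ORF flanked by attL sites. M13 forward and reverse primer sites on either side allow the insert to be sequence-verified.

The record lists no promoter, consistent with the role of an entry clone. The ORF is not meant to be expressed from this plasmid but to be shuttled by LR recombination into destination vectors that supply the promoter, tags and host-specific elements. The depositor notes that the ORFs in this collection were cloned open-ended, without a stop codon. This permits in-frame C-terminal fusions after transfer, and it also means a stop codon must come from the destination vector.

The clone belongs to a collection associated with a study on automated screening of protein–DNA interactions at Drosophila regulatory elements. That context suggests its use as a transferable source of a fly ORF for building fusion constructs in such interaction assays. The record does not describe the function of the CG18599 protein, nor which destination vectors were used.
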