Addgene plasmid #39641: KHBD00546
Depositing lab: Bart Deplancke. Depositing organization: Swiss Federal Institute of Technology (EPFL). Publication: Automated protein-DNA interaction screening of Drosophila regulatory elements. Korneel Hens, Jean-Daniel Feuz, Alina Isakova, Antonina Lagovitina, Andreas Massouras, Julien Bryois, Patrick Callaerts, Susan E. Celniker, Bart Deplancke. Nat Methods. 2011 Oct 30;8(12):1065-70. 10.1038/nmeth.1763 PubMed 22037703.
Backbone
  Vector backbone: pDONR221
  Backbone manufacturer: Invitrogen
  Backbone size w/o insert (bp): 2536
  Vector type: Gateway DONR vector
Growth in bacteria
  Bacterial resistance: Kanamycin, 50 μg/mL
  Growth temperature: 37°C
  Growth strain: DH5alpha
  Copy number: High Copy
Gene/Insert
  Gene/Insert name: CG18599 (alt name: FBgn0038592)
  Species: D. melanogaster (fly)
  Insert size (bp): 1425
  Entrez Gene: CG18599 (a.k.a. Dmel_CG18599, Dmel\CG18599)
  Promoter: none
  Cloning method: Gateway Cloning
  Sequencing primers: 5′ M13-F20; 3′ M13R
Terms and licenses: Academic/Nonprofit Terms; Industry Terms: Not Available to Industry
Depositor comments: Please note that the ORFs in this collection were cloned open-ended (without a stop codon).
How to cite: KHBD00546 was a gift from Bart Deplancke (Addgene plasmid # 39641 ; http://n2t.net/addgene:39641 ; RRID:Addgene_39641)
